Addgene plasmid #244876: pLentiCRISPR_blast_FAM136A_sg2
Purpose: Knockout of human FAM136A
Depositing lab: Alexis Jourdain. Depositing organization: Universite de Lausanne (UNIL). Publication: An updated inventory of genes essential for oxidative phosphorylation identifies a mitochondrial origin in familial Meniere's disease. Harhai M, Foged MM, Zarges C, Landoni JC, Chollet S, Simonelli M, Recazens E, Lisci M, Laban N, Manley S, Riemer J, Lopez-Escamez JA, Lysakowski A, Jourdain AA. Cell Rep. 2025 Jul 25;44(8):116069. doi: 10.1016/j.celrep.2025.116069. PubMed 40714634.
Backbone
  Vector backbone: lentiCRISPRv2 blast
  Backbone manufacturer: Brett Stringer (Addgene #98293)
  Vector type: Lentiviral, CRISPR
  Selectable markers: Blasticidin
Growth in bacteria
  Bacterial resistance: Ampicillin, 100 μg/mL
  Growth temperature: 37°C
  Growth strain: NEB Stable
  Copy number: High Copy
Gene/Insert
  Gene/Insert name: FAM136A sgRNA
  gRNA/shRNA sequence: CTGGTGCACCTGCTTCATGG
  Species: H. sapiens (human)
  Entrez Gene: FAM136A
  Promoter: U6
  Cloning method: Restriction Enzyme; 5′ cloning site Unknown (unknown if destroyed)
Resource information
  A portion of this plasmid was derived from a plasmid made by: Integrated DNA Technologies
Terms and licenses: Academic/Nonprofit Terms; Industry Terms: Not Available to Industry
How to cite: pLentiCRISPR_blast_FAM136A_sg2 was a gift from Alexis Jourdain (Addgene plasmid # 244876 ; http://n2t.net/addgene:244876 ; RRID:Addgene_244876)
