[The description below was written by a language model from this plasmid's Addgene catalogue record and pLannotate feature annotations shown in this document.]
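Description:
pLentiCRISPR_blast_FAM136A_sg2 is an all-in-one lentiviral CRISPR/Cas9 plasmid built on the lentiCRISPRv2 blast backbone and intended to knock out human FAM136A. It is maintained in E. coli through a high-copy ColE1/pUC-type origin and an ampicillin resistance gene. An f1 origin and an SV40/EM7-driven bleomycin/Zeocin resistance cassette also lie in the backbone, outside the region packaged into virus.

The transfer cassette has a third-generation, self-inactivating layout. A CMV enhancer/promoter fused to a truncated HIV-1 5' LTR drives transcription of the viral genome in packaging cells. It is followed by the Ψ packaging signal, a gag fragment, the Rev response element for Rev-dependent nuclear export, and the cPPT/CTS. The cassette ends in a ΔU3 3' LTR, which leaves the integrated provirus without LTR promoter activity.

Two expression units sit between these elements. A human U6 RNA polymerase III promoter transcribes the FAM136A-targeting spacer joined to the Streptococcus pyogenes guide RNA scaffold. An EF-1α core promoter drives S. pyogenes Cas9, followed on the same strand by a blasticidin S deaminase coding sequence and a WPRE that enhances transcript expression. The annotation does not identify the linker between Cas9 and the resistance gene, though no separate promoter is annotated for the latter.

Transduced mammalian cells can therefore be selected with blasticidin while expressing both nuclease and guide, which produces double-strand breaks in FAM136A. The "sg2" in the name suggests it is one of several guides against this gene. The associated study concerns genes essential for oxidative phosphorylation and a mitochondrial basis for familial Menière's disease.
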