Features (pLannotate 1.2.2; 33 found; start..end, strand, type, name):
    290..523     -  misc_feature   RRE: The Rev response element (RRE) of HIV-1 allows for Rev-dependent mRNA export from the nucleus to the cytoplasm.
    669..1032    -  CDS            HIV-1 gag (fragment): gag protein from human immunodeficiency virus 1; gag
   1016..1141    -  misc_feature   HIV-1 Ψ: packaging signal of human immunodeficiency virus type 1
   1188..1368    -  LTR            5' LTR (truncated): truncated 5' long terminal repeat (LTR) from HIV-1
   1386..1585    -  promoter       CMV promoter: human cytomegalovirus (CMV) immediate early promoter
   1586..1965    -  enhancer       CMV enhancer: human cytomegalovirus immediate early enhancer
   2124..2176    +  misc_feature   bom (fragment): basis of mobility region from pBR322
   2235..2339    +  promoter       AmpR promoter: bla
   2340..3200    +  CDS            AmpR: β-lactamase; bla; confers resistance to ampicillin, carbenicillin, and related antibiotics
   3371..3959    +  rep_origin     ori: high-copy-number ColE1/pMB1/pBR322/pUC origin of replication
   4142..4234    +  CDS            lacI (fragment): lac repressor; lacI; The lac repressor binds to the lac operator to inhibit transcription in E. coli. This inhibition can be relieved by adding lactose or isopropyl-β-D-thiogalactopyranoside (IPTG).
   4247..4268    +  protein_bind   CAP binding site: CAP binding activates transcription in the presence of cAMP. E. coli catabolite activator protein
   4283..4313    +  promoter       lac promoter: promoter for the E. coli lac operon
   4317..4339    +  protein_bind   lac operator (fragment): The lac repressor binds to the lac operator to inhibit transcription in E. coli. This inhibition can be relieved by adding lactose or isopropyl-β-D-thiogalactopyranoside (IPTG). lac repressor encoded by lacI
   4410..4531    -  polyA_signal   SV40 poly(A) signal: SV40 polyadenylation signal
   4526..4651    -  CDS            ble (fragment): BLE_KLEPN - Experimental evidence at protein level: Swiss-Prot protein existence level 1. Binding protein with a strong affinity to the bleomycin family of antibiotics. Binds to CL990; an antimitotic-antibiotic compound. From Klebsiella pneumoniae.
   4661..5035    -  CDS            BleoR: antibiotic-binding protein; Sh ble from Streptoalloteichus hindustanus; confers resistance to bleomycin, phleomycin, and Zeocin™
   5054..5101    -  promoter       EM7 promoter: synthetic bacterial promoter&nbsp
   5149..5478    -  promoter       SV40 promoter: SV40 enhancer and early promoter
   5492..5920    -  rep_origin     f1 ori (sequence partly withheld): f1 bacteriophage origin of replication; arrow indicates direction of (+) strand synthesis
   5941..5962    -  promoter       SV40 promoter (fragment): SV40 enhancer and early promoter
   5966..6190    -  polyA_signal   bGH poly(A) signal: bovine growth hormone polyadenylation signal
   6222..6455    -  LTR            3' LTR (ΔU3): self-inactivating 3' long terminal repeat (LTR) from HIV-1
   6457..6476    -  misc_feature   cPPT/CTS (fragment): central polypurine tract and central termination sequence of HIV-1
   6527..7115    -  misc_feature   WPRE: woodchuck hepatitis virus posttranscriptional regulatory element
   7131..7527    -  CDS            BSD (fragment): blasticidin S deaminase; Aspergillus terreus BSD; confers resistance to blasticidin
   7665..11768   -  CDS            Cas9: Cas9 (Csn1) endonuclease from the Streptococcus pyogenes Type II CRISPR/Cas system generates RNA-guided double strand breaks in DNA
  11793..12004   -  promoter       EF-1α core promoter: core promoter for human elongation factor EF-1α
  12030..12048   -  CDS            small t antigen (fragment): SV40 (simian virus 40) small t antigen
  12066..12141   -  misc_RNA       gRNA scaffold: guide RNA scaffold for the Streptococcus pyogenes CRISPR/Cas9 system
  12171..12411   -  promoter       U6 promoter: RNA polymerase III promoter for human U6 snRNA
  12462..12579   -  misc_feature   cPPT/CTS: central polypurine tract and central termination sequence of HIV-1
  12629..12729   -  CDS            Rev (fragment): human immunodeficiency virus 1 (HIV-1) Rev protein; rev; enhances nuclear export of unspliced and incompletely spliced viral mRNAs
>Addgene plasmid #244876 | pLentiCRISPR_blast_FAM136A_sg2 | addgene full sequence | sequence record 489439 | Addgene NGS Result
TACTATCATTATGAATAATTTTATATACCACAGCCAATTTGTTATGTTAAACCAATTCCACAAACTTGCC
CATTTATCTAATTCCAATAATTCTTGTTCATTCTTTTCTTGCTGGTTTTGCGATTCTTCAATTAAGGAGT
GTATTAAGCTTGTGTAATTGTTAATTTCTCTGTCCCACTCCATCCAGGTCGTGTGATTCCAAATCTGTTC
CAGAGATTTATTACTCCAACTAGCATTCCAAGGCACAGCAGTGGTGCAAATGAGTTTTCCAGAGCAACCC
CAAATCCCCAGGAGCTGTTGATCCTTTAGGTATCTTTCCACAGCCAGGATTCTTGCCTGGAGCTGCTTGA
TGCCCCAGACTGTGAGTTGCAACAGATGCTGTTGCGCCTCAATAGCCCTCAGCAAATTGTTCTGCTGCTG
CACTATACCAGACAATAATTGTCTGGCCTGTACCGTCAGCGTCATTGACGCTGCGCCCATAGTGCTTCCT
GCTGCTCCCAAGAACCCAAGGAACAAAGCTCCTATTCCCACTGCTCTTTTTTCTCTCTGCACCACTCTTC
TCTTTGCCTTGGTGGGTGCTACTCCTAATGGTTCAATTTTTACTACTTTATATTTATATAATTCACTTCT
CCAATTGTCCCTCATATCTCCTCCTCCAGGTCTGAAGATCAGCGGCCGCTTGCTGTGCGGTGGTCTTACT
TTTGTTTTGCTCTTCCTCTATCTTGTCTAAAGCTTCCTTGGTGTCTTTTATCTCTATCCTTTGATGCACA
CAATAGAGGGTTGCTACTGTATTATATAATGATCTAAGTTCTTCTGATCCTGTCTGAAGGGATGGTTGTA
GCTGTCCCAGTATTTGTCTACAGCCTTCTGATGTTTCTAACAGGCCAGGATTAACTGCGAATCGTTCTAG
CTCCCTGCTTGCCCATACTATATGTTTTAATTTATATTTTTTCTTTCCCCCTGGCCTTAACCGAATTTTT
TCCCATCGCGATCTAATTCTCCCCCGCTTAATACTGACGCTCTCGCACCCATCTCTCTCCTTCTAGCCTC
CGCTAGTCAAAATTTTTGGCGTACTCACCAGTCGCCGCCCCTCGCCTCTTGCCGTGCGCGCTTCAGCAAG
CCGAGTCCTGCGTCGAGAGAGCTCCTCTGGTTTCCCTTTCGCTTTCAAGTCCCTGTTCGGGCGCCACTGC
TAGAGATTTTCCACACTGACTAAAAGGGTCTGAGGGATCTCTAGTTACCAGAGTCACACAACAGACGGGC
ACACACTACTTGAAGCACTCAAGGCAAGCTTTATTGAGGCTTAAGCAGTGGGTTCCCTAGTTAGCCAGAG
AGCTCCCAGGCTCAGATCTGGTCTAACCAGAGAGACCCAGTACAGGCAAAACGCGCTGCTTATATAGACC
TCCCACCGTACACGCCTACCGCCCATTTGCGTCAATGGGGCGGAGTTGTTACGACATTTTGGAAAGTCCC
GTTGATTTTGGTGCCAAAACAAACTCCCATTGACGTCAATGGGGTGGAGACTTGGAAATCCCCGTGAGTC
AAACCGCTATCCACGCCCATTGATGTACTGCCAAAACCGCATCACCATGGTAATAGCGATGACTAATACG
TAGATGTACTGCCAAGTAGGAAAGTCCCATAAGGTCATGTACTGGGCATAATGCCAGGCGGGCCATTTAC
CGTCATTGACGTCAATAGGGGGCGTACTTGGCATATGATACACTTGATGTACTGCCAAGTGGGCAGTTTA
CCGTAAATACTCCACCCATTGACGTCAATGGAAAGTCCCTATTGGCGTTACTATGGGAACATACGTCATT
ATTGACGTCAATGGGCGGGGGTCGTTGGGCGGTCAGCCAGGCGGGCCATTTACCGTAAGTTATGTAACGC
GGAACTCCATATATGGGCTATGAACTAATGACCCCGTAATTGATTACTATTAATAACTAGTCAATAATCA
ATGTCAACGCGCGCGTATATCTGGCCCGTACATCGCGAAGCAGCGCAAAACGCCTAACCCTAAGCAGATT
CTTCATGCAATTGTCGGTCAAGCCTTGCCTTGTTGTAGCTTAAATTTTGCTCGCGCACTACTCAGCGACC
TCCAACACACAAGCAGGGAGCAGATACTGGCTTAACTATGCGGCATCAGAGCAGATTGTACTGAGAGTGC
ACCATAGGGGATCGGGAGATCTCCCGATCCGTCGACGTCAGGTGGCACTTTTCGGGGAAATGTGCGCGGA
ACCCCTATTTGTTTATTTTTCTAAATACATTCAAATATGTATCCGCTCATGAGACAATAACCCTGATAAA
TGCTTCAATAATATTGAAAAAGGAAGAGTATGAGTATTCAACATTTCCGTGTCGCCCTTATTCCCTTTTT
TGCGGCATTTTGCCTTCCTGTTTTTGCTCACCCAGAAACGCTGGTGAAAGTAAAAGATGCTGAAGATCAG
TTGGGTGCACGAGTGGGTTACATCGAACTGGATCTCAACAGCGGTAAGATCCTTGAGAGTTTTCGCCCCG
AAGAACGTTTTCCAATGATGAGCACTTTTAAAGTTCTGCTATGTGGCGCGGTATTATCCCGTATTGACGC
CGGGCAAGAGCAACTCGGTCGCCGCATACACTATTCTCAGAATGACTTGGTTGAGTACTCACCAGTCACA
GAAAAGCATCTTACGGATGGCATGACAGTAAGAGAATTATGCAGTGCTGCCATAACCATGAGTGATAACA
CTGCGGCCAACTTACTTCTGACAACGATCGGAGGACCGAAGGAGCTAACCGCTTTTTTGCACAACATGGG
GGATCATGTAACTCGCCTTGATCGTTGGGAACCGGAGCTGAATGAAGCCATACCAAACGACGAGCGTGAC
ACCACGATGCCTGTAGCAATGGCAACAACGTTGCGCAAACTATTAACTGGCGAACTACTTACTCTAGCTT
CCCGGCAACAATTAATAGACTGGATGGAGGCGGATAAAGTTGCAGGACCACTTCTGCGCTCGGCCCTTCC
GGCTGGCTGGTTTATTGCTGATAAATCTGGAGCCGGTGAGCGTGGGTCTCGCGGTATCATTGCAGCACTG
GGGCCAGATGGTAAGCCCTCCCGTATCGTAGTTATCTACACGACGGGGAGTCAGGCAACTATGGATGAAC
GAAATAGACAGATCGCTGAGATAGGTGCCTCACTGATTAAGCATTGGTAACTGTCAGACCAAGTTTACTC
ATATATACTTTAGATTGATTTAAAACTTCATTTTTAATTTAAAAGGATCTAGGTGAAGATCCTTTTTGAT
AATCTCATGACCAAAATCCCTTAACGTGAGTTTTCGTTCCACTGAGCGTCAGACCCCGTAGAAAAGATCA
AAGGATCTTCTTGAGATCCTTTTTTTCTGCGCGTAATCTGCTGCTTGCAAACAAAAAAACCACCGCTACC
AGCGGTGGTTTGTTTGCCGGATCAAGAGCTACCAACTCTTTTTCCGAAGGTAACTGGCTTCAGCAGAGCG
CAGATACCAAATACTGTTCTTCTAGTGTAGCCGTAGTTAGGCCACCACTTCAAGAACTCTGTAGCACCGC
CTACATACCTCGCTCTGCTAATCCTGTTACCAGTGGCTGCTGCCAGTGGCGATAAGTCGTGTCTTACCGG
GTTGGACTCAAGACGATAGTTACCGGATAAGGCGCAGCGGTCGGGCTGAACGGGGGGTTCGTGCACACAG
CCCAGCTTGGAGCGAACGACCTACACCGAACTGAGATACCTACAGCGTGAGCTATGAGAAAGCGCCACGC
TTCCCGAAGGGAGAAAGGCGGACAGGTATCCGGTAAGCGGCAGGGTCGGAACAGGAGAGCGCACGAGGGA
GCTTCCAGGGGGAAACGCCTGGTATCTTTATAGTCCTGTCGGGTTTCGCCACCTCTGACTTGAGCGTCGA
TTTTTGTGATGCTCGTCAGGGGGGCGGAGCCTATGGAAAAACGCCAGCAACGCGGCCTTTTTACGGTTCC
TGGCCTTTTGCTGGCCTTTTGCTCACATGTTCTTTCCTGCGTTATCCCCTGATTCTGTGGATAACCGTAT
TACCGCCTTTGAGTGAGCTGATACCGCTCGCCGCAGCCGAACGACCGAGCGCAGCGAGTCAGTGAGCGAG
GAAGCGGAAGAGCGCCCAATACGCAAACCGCCTCTCCCCGCGCGTTGGCCGATTCATTAATGCAGCTGGC
ACGACAGGTTTCCCGACTGGAAAGCGGGCAGTGAGCGCAACGCAATTAATGTGAGTTAGCTCACTCATTA
GGCACCCCAGGCTTTACACTTTATGCTTCCGGCTCGTATGTTGTGTGGAATTGTGAGCGGATAACAATTT
CACACAGGAAACAGCTATGACCATGATTACGCCAAGCTCTAGCTAGAGGTCGACGGTATACAGACATGAT
AAGATACATTGATGAGTTTGGACAAACCACAACTAGAATGCAGTGAAAAAAATGCTTTATTTGTGAAATT
TGTGATGCTATTGCTTTATTTGTAACCATTATAAGCTGCAATAAACAAGTTGGGGTGGGCGAAGAACTCC
AGCATGAGATCCCCGCGCTGGAGGATCATCCAGCCGGCGTCCCGGAAAACGATTCCGAAGCCCAACCTTT
CATAGAAGGCGGCGGTGGAATCGAAATCTCGTAGCACGTGTCAGTCCTGCTCCTCGGCCACGAAGTGCAC
GCAGTTGCCGGCCGGGTCGCGCAGGGCGAACTCCCGCCCCCACGGCTGCTCGCCGATCTCGGTCATGGCC
GGCCCGGAGGCGTCCCGGAAGTTCGTGGACACGACCTCCGACCACTCGGCGTACAGCTCGTCCAGGCCGC
GCACCCACACCCAGGCCAGGGTGTTGTCCGGCACCACCTGGTCCTGGACCGCGCTGATGAACAGGGTCAC
GTCGTCCCGGACCACACCGGCGAAGTCGTCCTCCACGAAGTCCCGGGAGAACCCGAGCCGGTCGGTCCAG
AACTCGACCGCTCCGGCGACGTCGCGCGCGGTGAGCACCGGAACGGCACTGGTCAACTTGGCCATGGTTT
AGTTCCTCACCTTGTCGTATTATACTATGCCGATATACTATGCCGATGATTAATTGTCAACACGTGCTGA
TCAGATCCGAAAATGGATATACAAGCTCCCGGGAGCTTTTTGCAAAAGCCTAGGCCTCCAAAAAAGCCTC
CTCACTACTTCTGGAATAGCTCAGAGGCAGAGGCGGCCTCGGCCTCTGCATAAATAAAAAAAATTAGTCA
GCCATGGGGCGGAGAATGGGCGGAACTGGGCGGAGTTAGGGGCGGGATGGGCGGAGTTAGGGGCGGGACT
ATGGTTGCTGACTAATTGAGATGCATGCTTTGCATACTTCTGCCTGCTGGGGAGCCTGGGGACTTTCCAC
ACCTGGTTGCTGACTAATTGAGATGCATGCTTTGCATACTTCTGCCTGCTGGGGAGCCTGGGGACTTTCC
ACACCCTAACTGACACACATTCCACAGAATTAATTCGCGTTAAATTTTTGTTAAATCAGCTCATTTTTTA
ACCAATAGGCCGAAATCGGCAAAATCCCTTATAAATCAAAAGAATAGACCGAGATAGGGT
[37 nt withheld, positions 5591-5627]
AAAGAACGTGGACTCCAACGTCAAAGG
[49 nt withheld, positions 5655-5703]
T
[91 nt withheld, positions 5705-5795]
G
[124 nt withheld, positions 5797-5920]
GGGGATACCCCCTAGAGCCCCAGCTGGTTCTTTCCGCCTCAGAAGCCATAGAGCCCACCGCATCCCCAGC
ATGCCTGCTATTGTCTTCCCAATCCTCCCCCTTGCTGTCCTGCCCCACCCCACCCCCCAGAATAGAATGA
CACCTACTCAGACAATGCGATGCAATTTCCTCATTTTATTAGGAAAGGACAGTGGGAGTGGCACCTTCCA
GGGTCAAGGAAGGCACGGGGGAGGGGCAAACAACAGATGGCTGGCAACTAGAAGGCACAGTCGAGGCTGA
TCAGCGGGTTTAAACGGGCCCTGCTAGAGATTTTCCACACTGACTAAAAGGGTCTGAGGGATCTCTAGTT
ACCAGAGTCACACAACAGACGGGCACACACTACTTGAAGCACTCAAGGCAAGCTTTATTGAGGCTTAAGC
AGTGGGTTCCCTAGTTAGCCAGAGAGCTCCCAGGCTCAGATCTGGTCTAACCAGAGAGACCCAGTACAAG
CAAAAAGCAGATCTTGTCTTCGTTGGGAGTGAATTAGCCCTTCCAGTCCCCCCTTTTCTTTTAAAAAGTG
GCTAAGATCTACAGCTGCCTTGTAAGTCATTGGTCTTAAAGTCGACGCGGGGAGGCGGCCCAAAGGGAGA
TCCGACTCGTCTGAGGGCGAAGGCGAAGACGCGGAAGAGGCCGCAGAGCCGGCAGCAGGCCGCGGGAAGG
AAGGTCCGCTGGATTGAGGGCCGAAGGGACGTAGCAGAAGGACGTCCCGCGCAGAATCCAGGTGGCAACA
CAGGCGAGCAGCCAAGGAAAGGACGATGATTTCCCCGACAACACCACGGAATTGTCAGTGCCCAACAGCC
GAGCCCCTGTCCAGCAGCGGGCAAGGCAGGCGGCGATGAGTTCCGCCGTGGCAATAGGGAGGGGGAAAGC
GAAAGTCCCGGAAAGGAGCTGACAGGTGGTGGCAATGCCCCAACCAGTGGGGGTTGCGTCAGCAAACACA
GTGCACACCACGCCACGTTGCCTGACAACGGGCCACAACTCCTCATAAAGAGACAGCAACCAGGATTTAT
ACAAGGAGGAGAAAATGAAAGCCATACGGGAAGCAATAGCATGATACAAAGGCATTAAAGCAGCGTATCC
ACATAGCGTAAAAGGAGCAACATAGTTAAGAATACCAGTCAATCTTTCACAAATTTTGTAATCCAGAGGT
TGATTGTCGACTTAACGCGTTTAGCCCTCCCACACATAACCAGAGGGCAGCAATTCACGAATCCCAACTG
CCGTCGGCTGTCCATCACTGTCCTTCACTATGGCTTTGATCCCAGGATGCAGATCGAGAAGCACCTGTCG
GCACCGTCCGCAGGGGCTCAAGATGCCCCTGTTCTCATTTCCGATCGCGACGATACAAGTCAGGTTGCCA
GCTGCCGCAGCAGCAGCAGTGCCCAGCACCACGAGTTCTGCACAAGGTCCCCCAGTAAAATGATATACAT
TGACACCAGTGAAGATGCGGCCGTCGCTAGAGAGAGCTGCGCTGGCGACGCTGTAGTCTTCAGAGATGGG
GATGCTGTTGATTGTAGCCGTTGCTCTTTCAATGAGGGTGGATTCTTCTTGAGACAAAGGCTTGGCCGGT
CCAGGATTCTCTTCGACATCTCCGGCTTGTTTCAGCAGAGAGAAGTTTGTTGCGCCGGATCCCTTATCGT
CATCGTCTTTGTAATCTTTCTTCTTCTTAGCCTGTCCAGCCTTCTTTGTGGCGGCAGGTCGCTTGTCGCC
TCCCAGCTGAGACAGGTCGATCCGTGTCTCGTACAGGCCGGTGATGCTCTGGTGGATCAGGGTGGCGTCC
AGCACCTCTTTGGTGCTGGTGTACCTCTTCCGGTCGATGGTGGTGTCAAAGTACTTGAAGGCGGCAGGGG
CTCCCAGATTGGTCAGGGTAAACAGGTGGATGATATTCTCGGCCTGCTCTCTGATGGGCTTATCCCGGTG
CTTGTTGTAGGCGGACAGCACTTTGTCCAGATTAGCGTCGGCCAGGATCACTCTCTTGGAGAACTCGCTG
ATCTGCTCGATGATCTCGTCCAGGTAGTGCTTGTGCTGTTCCACAAACAGCTGTTTCTGCTCATTATCCT
CGGGGGAGCCCTTCAGCTTCTCATAGTGGCTGGCCAGGTACAGGAAGTTCACATATTTGGAGGGCAGGGC
CAGTTCGTTTCCCTTCTGCAGTTCGCCGGCAGAGGCCAGCATTCTCTTCCGGCCGTTTTCCAGCTCGAAC
AGGGAGTACTTAGGCAGCTTGATGATCAGGTCCTTTTTCACTTCTTTGTAGCCCTTGGCTTCCAGAAAGT
CGATGGGATTCTTCTCGAAGCTGCTTCTTTCCATGATGGTGATCCCCAGCAGCTCTTTCACACTCTTCAG
TTTCTTGGACTTGCCCTTTTCCACTTTGGCCACCACCAGCACAGAATAGGCCACGGTGGGGCTGTCGAAG
CCGCCGTACTTCTTAGGGTCCCAGTCCTTCTTTCTGGCGATCAGCTTATCGCTGTTCCTCTTGGGCAGGA
TAGACTCTTTGCTGAAGCCGCCTGTCTGCACCTCGGTCTTTTTCACGATATTCACTTGGGGCATGCTCAG
CACTTTCCGCACGGTGGCAAAATCCCGGCCCTTATCCCACACGATCTCCCCGGTTTCGCCGTTTGTCTCG
ATCAGAGGCCGCTTCCGGATCTCGCCGTTGGCCAGGGTAATCTCGGTCTTGAAAAAGTTCATGATGTTGC
TGTAGAAGAAGTACTTGGCGGTAGCCTTGCCGATTTCCTGCTCGCTCTTGGCGATCATCTTCCGCACGTC
GTACACCTTGTAGTCGCCGTACACGAACTCGCTTTCCAGCTTAGGGTACTTTTTGATCAGGGCGGTTCCC
ACGACGGCGTTCAGGTAGGCGTCGTGGGCGTGGTGGTAGTTGTTGATCTCGCGCACTTTGTAAAACTGGA
AATCCTTCCGGAAATCGGACACCAGCTTGGACTTCAGGGTGATCACTTTCACTTCCCGGATCAGCTTGTC
ATTCTCGTCGTACTTAGTGTTCATCCGGGAGTCCAGGATCTGTGCCACGTGCTTTGTGATCTGCCGGGTT
TCCACCAGCTGTCTCTTGATGAAGCCGGCCTTATCCAGTTCGCTCAGGCCGCCTCTCTCGGCCTTGGTCA
GATTGTCGAACTTTCTCTGGGTAATCAGCTTGGCGTTCAGCAGCTGCCGCCAGTAGTTCTTCATCTTCTT
CACGACCTCTTCGGAGGGCACGTTGTCGCTCTTGCCCCGGTTCTTGTCGCTTCTGGTCAGCACCTTGTTG
TCGATGGAGTCGTCCTTCAGAAAGCTCTGAGGCACGATATGGTCCACATCGTAGTCGGACAGCCGGTTGA
TGTCCAGTTCCTGGTCCACGTACATATCCCGCCCATTCTGCAGGTAGTACAGGTACAGCTTCTCGTTCTG
CAGCTGGGTGTTTTCCACGGGGTGTTCTTTCAGGATCTGGCTGCCCAGCTCTTTGATGCCCTCTTCGATC
CGCTTCATTCTCTCGCGGCTGTTCTTCTGTCCCTTCTGGGTGGTCTGGTTCTCTCTGGCCATTTCGATCA
CGATGTTCTCGGGCTTGTGCCGGCCCATCACTTTCACGAGCTCGTCCACCACCTTCACTGTCTGCAGGAT
GCCCTTCTTAATGGCGGGGCTGCCGGCCAGATTGGCAATGTGCTCGTGCAGGCTATCGCCCTGGCCGGAC
ACCTGGGCTTTCTGGATGTCCTCTTTAAAGGTCAGGCTGTCGTCGTGGATCAGCTGCATGAAGTTTCTGT
TGGCGAAGCCGTCGGACTTCAGGAAATCCAGGATTGTCTTGCCGGACTGCTTGTCCCGGATGCCGTTGAT
CAGCTTCCGGCTCAGCCTGCCCCAGCCGGTGTATCTCCGCCGCTTCAGCTGCTTCATCACTTTGTCGTCG
AACAGGTGGGCATAGGTTTTCAGCCGTTCCTCGATCATCTCTCTGTCCTCAAACAGTGTCAGGGTCAGCA
CGATATCTTCCAGAATGTCCTCGTTTTCCTCATTGTCCAGGAAGTCCTTGTCCTTGATAATTTTCAGCAG
ATCGTGGTATGTGCCCAGGGAGGCGTTGAACCGATCTTCCACGCCGGAGATTTCCACGGAGTCGAAGCAC
TCGATTTTCTTGAAGTAGTCCTCTTTCAGCTGCTTCACGGTCACTTTCCGGTTGGTCTTGAACAGCAGGT
CCACGATGGCCTTTTTCTGCTCGCCGCTCAGGAAGGCGGGCTTTCTCATTCCCTCGGTCACGTATTTCAC
TTTGGTCAGCTCGTTATACACGGTGAAGTACTCGTACAGCAGGCTGTGCTTGGGCAGCACCTTCTCGTTG
GGCAGGTTCTTATCGAAGTTGGTCATCCGCTCGATGAAGCTCTGGGCGGAAGCGCCCTTGTCCACCACTT
CCTCGAAGTTCCAGGGGGTGATGGTTTCCTCGCTCTTTCTGGTCATCCAGGCGAATCTGCTGTTTCCCCT
GGCCAGAGGGCCCACGTAGTAGGGGATGCGGAAGGTCAGGATCTTCTCGATCTTTTCCCGGTTGTCCTTC
AGGAATGGGTAAAAATCTTCCTGCCGCCGCAGAATGGCGTGCAGCTCTCCCAGGTGGATCTGGTGGGGGA
TGCTGCCGTTGTCGAAGGTCCGCTGCTTCCGCAGCAGGTCCTCTCTGTTCAGCTTCACGAGCAGTTCCTC
GGTGCCGTCCATCTTTTCCAGGATGGGCTTGATGAACTTGTAGAACTCTTCCTGGCTGGCTCCGCCGTCA
ATGTAGCCGGCGTAGCCGTTCTTGCTCTGGTCGAAGAAAATCTCTTTGTACTTCTCAGGCAGCTGCTGCC
GCACGAGAGCTTTCAGCAGGGTCAGGTCCTGGTGGTGCTCGTCGTATCTCTTGATCATAGAGGCGCTCAG
GGGGGCCTTGGTGATCTCGGTGTTCACTCTCAGGATGTCGCTCAGCAGGATGGCGTCGGACAGGTTCTTG
GCGGCCAGAAACAGGTCGGCGTACTGGTCGCCGATCTGGGCCAGCAGGTTGTCCAGGTCGTCGTCGTAGG
TGTCCTTGCTCAGCTGCAGTTTGGCATCCTCGGCCAGGTCGAAGTTGCTCTTGAAGTTGGGGGTCAGGCC
CAGGCTCAGGGCAATCAGGTTTCCGAACAGGCCATTCTTCTTCTCGCCGGGCAGCTGGGCGATCAGATTT
TCCAGCCGTCTGCTCTTGCTCAGTCTGGCAGACAGGATGGCCTTGGCGTCCACGCCGCTGGCGTTGATGG
GGTTTTCCTCGAACAGCTGGTTGTAGGTCTGCACCAGCTGGATGAACAGCTTGTCCACGTCGCTGTTGTC
GGGGTTCAGGTCGCCCTCGATCAGGAAGTGGCCCCGGAACTTGATCATGTGGGCCAGGGCCAGATAGATC
AGCCGCAGGTCGGCCTTGTCGGTGCTGTCCACCAGTTTCTTTCTCAGGTGGTAGATGGTGGGGTACTTCT
CGTGGTAGGCCACCTCGTCCACGATGTTGCCGAAGATGGGGTGCCGCTCGTGCTTCTTATCCTCTTCCAC
CAGGAAGGACTCTTCCAGTCTGTGGAAGAAGCTGTCGTCCACCTTGGCCATCTCGTTGCTGAAGATCTCT
TGCAGATAGCAGATCCGGTTCTTCCGTCTGGTGTATCTTCTTCTGGCGGTTCTCTTCAGCCGGGTGGCCT
CGGCTGTTTCGCCGCTGTCGAACAGCAGGGCTCCGATCAGGTTCTTCTTGATGCTGTGCCGGTCGGTGTT
GCCCAGCACCTTGAATTTCTTGCTGGGCACCTTGTACTCGTCGGTGATCACGGCCCAGCCCACAGAGTTG
GTGCCGATGTCCAGGCCGATGCTGTACTTCTTGTCCATGGTGGCAGCGCTCTAGAACCGGTCCTGTGTTC
TGGCGGCAAACCCGTTGCGAAAAAGAACGTTCACGGCGACTACTGCACTTATATACGGTTCTCCCCCACC
CTCGGGAAAAAGGCGGAGCCAGTACACGACATCACTTTCCCAGTTTACCCCGCGCCACCTTCTCTAGGCA
CCGGATCAATTGCCGACCCCTCCCCCCAACTTCTCGGGGACTGTGGGCGATGTGCGCTCTGCCCACTGAC
GGGCACCGGAGCCAATTCCCACTCCTTTCAAGACCTAGCTAGCGAATTCAAAAAAGCACCGACTCGGTGC
CACTTTTTCAAGTTGATAACGGACTAGCCTTATTTTAACTTGCTATTTCTAGCTCTAAAACCCATGAAGC
AGGTGCACCAGCGGTGTTTCGTCCTTTCCACAAGATATATAAAGCCAAGAAATCGAAATACTTTCAAGTT
ACGGTAAGCATATGATAGTCCATTTTAAAACATAATTTTAAAACTGCAAACTACCCAAGAAATTATTACT
TTCTACGTCACGTATTTTGTACTAATATCTTTGTGTTTACAGTCAAATTAATTCTAATTATCTCTCTAAC
AGCCTTGTATCGTATATGCAAATATGAAGGAATCATGGGAAATAGGCCCTCGGTACCTTAATTAACCAAA
CTGGATCTCTGCTGTCCCTGTAATAAACCCGAAAATTTTGAATTTTTGTAATTTGTTTTTGTAATTCTTT
AGTTTGTATGTCTGTTGCTATTATGTCTACTATTCTTTCCCCTGCACTGTACCCCCCAATCCCCCCTTTT
CTTTTAAAATTGTGGATGAATACTGCCATTTGTCTGCAGAATTGGCGCACGCAGTGCCGATCCGTTCACT
AATCGAATGGATCTGTCTCTGTCTCTCTCTCCACCTTCTTCTTCTATTCCTTCGGGCCTGTCGGGTCCCC
TCGGGGTTGGGAGGTGGGTCTGAAACGATAATGGTGAATATCCCTGCCTAACTCTATTCACTATAGAAAG
TACAGCAAAAACTATTCTTAAACCTACCAAGCCTCC
